>Addgene plasmid #182022 | pAAV-CAG-HcKCR2-EYFP | addgene full sequence | sequence record 360168 | Addgene NGS Result
CCTGCAGGCAGCTGCGCGCTCGCTCGCTCACTGAGGCCGCCCGGGCGTCGGGCGACCTTTGGTCGCCCGG
CCTCAGTGAGCGAGCGAGCGCGCAGAGAGGGAGTGGCCAACTCCATCACTAGGGGTTCCTGCGGCCGCAC
GCGTAACACTAGTTATTAATAGTAATCAATTACGGGGTCATTAGTTCATAGCCCATATATGGAGTTCCGC
GTTACATAACTTACGGTAAATGGCCCGCCTGGCTGACCGCCCAACGACCCCCGCCCATTGACGTCAATAA
TGACGTATGTTCCCATAGTAACGCCAATAGGGACTTTCCATTGACGTCAATGGGTGGAGTATTTACGGTA
AACTGCCCACTTGGCAGTACATCAAGTGTATCATATGCCAAGTACGCCCCCTATTGACGTCAATGACGGT
AAATGGCCCGCCTGGCATTATGCCCAGTACATGACCTTATGGGACTTTCCTACTTGGCAGTACATCTACG
TATTAGTCATCGCTATTACCATGGTCGAGGTGAGCCCCACGTTCTGCTTCACTCTCCCCATCTCCCCCCC
CTCCCCACCCCCAATTTTGTATTTATTTATTTTTTAATTATTTTGTGCAGCGATGGGGGCGGGGGGGGGG
GGGGGGCGCGCGCCAGGCGGGGCGGGGCGGGGCGAGGGGCGGGGCGGGGCGAGGCGGAGAGGTGCGGCGG
CAGCCAATCAGAGCGGCGCGCTCCGAAAGTTTCCTTTTATGGCGAGGCGGCGGCGGCGGCGGCCCTATAA
AAAGCGAAGCGCGCGGCGGGCGGGAGTCGCTGCGCGCTGCCTTCGCCCCGTGCCCCGCTCCGCCGCCGCC
TCGCGCCGCCCGCCCCGGCTCTGACTGACCGCGTTACTCCCACAGGTGAGCGGGCGGGACGGCCCTTCTC
CTCCGGGCTGTAATTAGCGCTTGGTTTAATGACGGCTTGTTTCTTTTCTGTGGCTGCGTGAAAGCCTTGA
GGGGCTCCGGGAGCGCCGGCAGGAAGGAAATGGGCGGGGAGGGCCTTCGTGCGTCGCCGCGCCGCCGTCC
CCTTCTCCCTCTCCAGCCTCGGGGCTGTCCGCGGGGGGACGGCTGCCTTCGGGGGGGACGGGGCAGGGCG
GGGTTCGGCTTCTGGCGTGTGACCGGCGGCTCTAGAGCCTCTGCTAACCATGTTCATGCCTTCTTCTTTT
TCCTACAGCTCCTGGGCAACGTGCTGGTTATTGTGCTGTCTCATCATTTTGGCAAAGAATTGCGGCCCAA
CGGTACCGCGGGCCCGGGATCCGGCGCGCCATGCCTTTCTACGACAGCAGGCCCCCTGAGGGATGGCCTC
GCGGCTCCGTGAACGACATGGATTATCCACTGCTGGGCTCTATCTGCGCCATCAGCGCCATCGCAATCGC
AGGCTCCGGCATCTGGATGCTGTACCGGCTGGATCTGGGCATGGGCTACTCCTGTAAGCCATATAAGTCT
GGCAGAGCCCCCGAGGTGAACAGCATCTCCGGCATCGTGTGCCTGCTGTGCGGCACCATGTACGCCGCCA
AGTCTTTCGACTTCTTTGATGGCGGCGGCACACCCTTTAGCCTGAATTGGTACTGGTATCTGGACTACGT
GTTCACCTGCCCCCTGCTGATCGTGGACTTCGCCTTCACCCTGGACATCCCTCAGAAGCTGAGGTATTCC
ATCGCCGTGTTCGTGGCCCTGTGGTGTGCAGTGGCAGCCTTTGCCACCCCATCTGCCTTCCGCTTTGCCT
ACTATGCCCTGGGCTGCTGTTGGTTCATCCCCCTGAGCCTGTTTCTGATCCGGGATGTGAAGAAGAGATA
CCAGGTGTATCCACCCAAGTGCCAGAGACTGCTGTTCTGGGCCTGCGTGGTGTTCTTCGGCTTCTGGCCT
CTGTTTCCACTGCTGTTCATCTTTTCTTGGCAGGGCAGCGGACACATCTCCCGGCAGGCCTACTATATCA
TCCACGCCTTTCTGGACCTGGTGTGCAAGTCTATCTTCGGCTTTCTGATGACCTTCTTTCGGCTGGAGCT
GGAGGAGCACACAGAGGTGCAGGGCCTGCCCCTGAAGGAGCCTAAAGTGATGGATGTTAACGTGAGCAAG
GGCGAGGAGCTGTTCACCGGGGTGGTGCCCATCCTGGTCGAGCTGGACGGCGACGTAAACGGCCACAAGT
TCAGCGTGTCCGGCGAGGGCGAGGGCGATGCCACCTACGGCAAGCTGACCCTGAAGTTCATCTGCACCAC
CGGCAAGCTGCCCGTGCCCTGGCCCACCCTCGTGACCACCTTCGGCTACGGCCTGCAGTGCTTCGCCCGC
TACCCCGACCACATGAAGCAGCACGACTTCTTCAAGTCCGCCATGCCCGAAGGCTACGTCCAGGAGCGCA
CCATCTTCTTCAAGGACGACGGCAACTACAAGACCCGCGCCGAGGTGAAGTTCGAGGGCGACACCCTGGT
GAACCGCATCGAGCTGAAGGGCATCGACTTCAAGGAGGACGGCAACATCCTGGGGCACAAGCTGGAGTAC
AACTACAACAGCCACAACGTCTATATCATGGCCGACAAGCAGAAGAACGGCATCAAGGTGAACTTCAAGA
TCCGCCACAACATCGAGGACGGCAGCGTGCAGCTCGCCGACCACTACCAGCAGAACACCCCCATCGGCGA
CGGCCCCGTGCTGCTGCCCGACAACCACTACCTGAGCTACCAGTCCGCCCTGAGCAAAGACCCCAACGAG
AAGCGCGATCACATGGTCCTGCTGGAGTTCGTGACCGCCGCCGGGATCACTCTCGGCATGGACGAGCTGT
ACAAGTGAGCTAGCGAATTCAAGCTTAAATTCGATATCAAGCTTATCGATAATCAACCTCTGGATTACAA
AATTTGTGAAAGATTGACTGGTATTCTTAACTATGTTGCTCCTTTTACGCTATGTGGATACGCTGCTTTA
ATGCCTTTGTATCATGCTATTGCTTCCCGTATGGCTTTCATTTTCTCCTCCTTGTATAAATCCTGGTTGC
TGTCTCTTTATGAGGAGTTGTGGCCCGTTGTCAGGCAACGTGGCGTGGTGTGCACTGTGTTTGCTGACGC
AACCCCCACTGGTTGGGGCATTGCCACCACCTGTCAGCTCCTTTCCGGGACTTTCGCTTTCCCCCTCCCT
ATTGCCACGGCGGAACTCATCGCCGCCTGCCTTGCCCGCTGCTGGACAGGGGCTCGGCTGTTGGGCACTG
ACAATTCCGTGGTGTTGTCGGGGAAATCATCGTCCTTTCCTTGGCTGCTCGCCTATGTTGCCACCTGGAT
TCTGCGCGGGACGTCCTTCTGCTACGTCCCTTCGGCCCTCAATCCAGCGGACCTTCCTTCCCGCGGCCTG
CTGCCGGCTCTGCGGCCTCTTCCGCGTCTTCGCCTTCGCCCTCAGACGAGTCGGATCTCCCTTTGGGCCG
CCTCCCCGCATCGATACCGAGCGCTGCTCGAGAGATCTACGGGTGGCATCCCTGTGACCCCTCCCCAGTG
CCTCTCCTGGCCCTGGAAGTTGCCACTCCAGTGCCCACCAGCCTTGTCCTAATAAAATTAAGTTGCATCA
TTTTGTCTGACTAGGTGTCCTTCTATAATATTATGGGGTGGAGGGGGGTGGTATGGAGCAAGGGGCAAGT
TGGGAAGACAACCTGTAGGGCCTGCGGGGTCTATTGGGAACCAAGCTGGAGTGCAGTGGCACAATCTTGG
CTCACTGCAATCTCCGCCTCCTGGGTTCAAGCGATTCTCCTGCCTCAGCCTCCCGAGTTGTTGGGATTCC
AGGCATGCATGACCAGGCTCAGCTAATTTTTGTTTTTTTGGTAGAGACGGGGTTTCACCATATTGGCCAG
GCTGGTCTCCAACTCCTAATCTCAGGTGATCTACCCACCTTGGCCTCCCAAATTGCTGGGATTACAGGCG
TGAACCACTGCTCCCTTCCCTGTCCTTCTGATTTTGTAGGTAACCACGTGCGGACCGAGCGGCCGCAGGA
ACCCCTAGTGATGGAGTTGGCCACTCCCTCTCTGCGCGCTCGCTCGCTCACTGAGGCCGGGCGACCAAAG
GTCGCCCGACGCCCGGGCTTTGCCCGGGCGGCCTCAGTGAGCGAGCGAGCGCGCAGCTGCCTGCAGGGGC
GCCTGATGCGGTATTTTCTCCTTACGCATCTGTGCGGTATTTCACACCGCATA
[95 nt withheld, positions 4184-4278]
T
[46 nt withheld, positions 4280-4325]
C
[141 nt withheld, positions 4327-4467]
CCTTTGACGTTGGAGTCCACGTTCTTT
[37 nt withheld, positions 4495-4531]
ACTCTATCTCGGGCTATTCTTTTGATTTATAAGGGATTTTGCCGATTTCGGTCTATTGGTTAAAAAATGA
GCTGATTTAACAAAAATTTAACGCGAATTTTAACAAAATATTAACGTTTACAATTTTATGGTGCACTCTC
AGTACAATCTGCTCTGATGCCGCATAGTTAAGCCAGCCCCGACACCCGCCAACACCCGCTGACGCGCCCT
GACGGGCTTGTCTGCTCCCGGCATCCGCTTACAGACAAGCTGTGACCGTCTCCGGGAGCTGCATGTGTCA
GAGGTTTTCACCGTCATCACCGAAACGCGCGAGACGAAAGGGCCTCGTGATACGCCTATTTTTATAGGTT
AATGTCATGATAATAATGGTTTCTTAGACGTCAGGTGGCACTTTTCGGGGAAATGTGCGCGGAACCCCTA
TTTGTTTATTTTTCTAAATACATTCAAATATGTATCCGCTCATGAGACAATAACCCTGATAAATGCTTCA
ATAATATTGAAAAAGGAAGAGTATGAGTATTCAACATTTCCGTGTCGCCCTTATTCCCTTTTTTGCGGCA
TTTTGCCTTCCTGTTTTTGCTCACCCAGAAACGCTGGTGAAAGTAAAAGATGCTGAAGATCAGTTGGGTG
CACGAGTGGGTTACATCGAACTGGATCTCAACAGCGGTAAGATCCTTGAGAGTTTTCGCCCCGAAGAACG
TTTTCCAATGATGAGCACTTTTAAAGTTCTGCTATGTGGCGCGGTATTATCCCGTATTGACGCCGGGCAA
GAGCAACTCGGTCGCCGCATACACTATTCTCAGAATGACTTGGTTGAGTACTCACCAGTCACAGAAAAGC
ATCTTACGGATGGCATGACAGTAAGAGAATTATGCAGTGCTGCCATAACCATGAGTGATAACACTGCGGC
CAACTTACTTCTGACAACGATCGGAGGACCGAAGGAGCTAACCGCTTTTTTGCACAACATGGGGGATCAT
GTAACTCGCCTTGATCGTTGGGAACCGGAGCTGAATGAAGCCATACCAAACGACGAGCGTGACACCACGA
TGCCTGTAGCAATGGCAACAACGTTGCGCAAACTATTAACTGGCGAACTACTTACTCTAGCTTCCCGGCA
ACAATTAATAGACTGGATGGAGGCGGATAAAGTTGCAGGACCACTTCTGCGCTCGGCCCTTCCGGCTGGC
TGGTTTATTGCTGATAAATCTGGAGCCGGTGAGCGTGGGTCTCGCGGTATCATTGCAGCACTGGGGCCAG
ATGGTAAGCCCTCCCGTATCGTAGTTATCTACACGACGGGGAGTCAGGCAACTATGGATGAACGAAATAG
ACAGATCGCTGAGATAGGTGCCTCACTGATTAAGCATTGGTAACTGTCAGACCAAGTTTACTCATATATA
CTTTAGATTGATTTAAAACTTCATTTTTAATTTAAAAGGATCTAGGTGAAGATCCTTTTTGATAATCTCA
TGACCAAAATCCCTTAACGTGAGTTTTCGTTCCACTGAGCGTCAGACCCCGTAGAAAAGATCAAAGGATC
TTCTTGAGATCCTTTTTTTCTGCGCGTAATCTGCTGCTTGCAAACAAAAAAACCACCGCTACCAGCGGTG
GTTTGTTTGCCGGATCAAGAGCTACCAACTCTTTTTCCGAAGGTAACTGGCTTCAGCAGAGCGCAGATAC
CAAATACTGTTCTTCTAGTGTAGCCGTAGTTAGGCCACCACTTCAAGAACTCTGTAGCACCGCCTACATA
CCTCGCTCTGCTAATCCTGTTACCAGTGGCTGCTGCCAGTGGCGATAAGTCGTGTCTTACCGGGTTGGAC
TCAAGACGATAGTTACCGGATAAGGCGCAGCGGTCGGGCTGAACGGGGGGTTCGTGCACACAGCCCAGCT
TGGAGCGAACGACCTACACCGAACTGAGATACCTACAGCGTGAGCTATGAGAAAGCGCCACGCTTCCCGA
AGGGAGAAAGGCGGACAGGTATCCGGTAAGCGGCAGGGTCGGAACAGGAGAGCGCACGAGGGAGCTTCCA
GGGGGAAACGCCTGGTATCTTTATAGTCCTGTCGGGTTTCGCCACCTCTGACTTGAGCGTCGATTTTTGT
GATGCTCGTCAGGGGGGCGGAGCCTATGGAAAAACGCCAGCAACGCGGCCTTTTTACGGTTCCTGGCCTT
TTGCTGGCCTTTTGCTCACATGT
Features (pLannotate 1.2.2; 19 found; start..end, strand, type, name):
     12..39      +  repeat_region  AAV2 ITR (fragment): inverted terminal repeat of adeno-associated virus serotype 2 inverted
     68..95      +  repeat_region  AAV2 ITR (fragment): inverted terminal repeat of adeno-associated virus serotype 2 inverted
    210..513     +  enhancer       CMV enhancer: human cytomegalovirus immediate early enhancer
    515..792     +  promoter       chicken β-actin promoter: No description available
    793..928     +  intron         hybrid intron (fragment): hybrid between chicken β-actin (CBA) and minute virus of mice (MMV) introns (Gray et al., 2011)
    993..1198    +  intron         chimeric intron (fragment): chimera between introns from chicken β-actin and rabbit β-globin
   1260..1282    +  misc_feature   MCS (fragment): multiple cloning site
   2092..2805    +  CDS            EYFP: EYFP is a basic (constitutively fluorescent) green/yellow fluorescent protein published in 1996, derived from Aequorea victoria. It is reported to be a very rapidly-maturing weak dimer with high acid sensitivity.
   2828..2851    +  misc_feature   MCS (fragment): pBluescript multiple cloning site
   2851..3439    +  misc_feature   WPRE: woodchuck hepatitis virus posttranscriptional regulatory element
   3471..3947    +  polyA_signal   hGH poly(A) signal: human growth hormone polyadenylation signal
   3987..4127    +  repeat_region  AAV2 ITR: inverted terminal repeat of adeno-associated virus serotype 2 inverted
   4132..4183    -  misc_feature   bom (fragment): basis of mobility region from pBR322
   4202..4657    +  rep_origin     f1 ori (sequence partly withheld): f1 bacteriophage origin of replication; arrow indicates direction of (+) strand synthesis
   4658..4707    -  misc_feature   bom (fragment): basis of mobility region from pBR322
   4809..4844    -  CDS            rop (fragment): Rop protein, which maintains plasmids at low copy number; rop
   4939..5043    +  promoter       AmpR promoter: bla
   5044..5904    +  CDS            AmpR: β-lactamase; bla; confers resistance to ampicillin, carbenicillin, and related antibiotics
   6075..6663    +  rep_origin     ori: high-copy-number ColE1/pMB1/pBR322/pUC origin of replication
