[The description below was written by a language model from this plasmid's Addgene catalogue record and pLannotate feature annotations shown in this document.]
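Description:
pAAV-CAG-HcKCR2-EYFP is an AAV transfer plasmid that also works as a direct mammalian expression vector. It is built on the pAAV-CAG(short)-WPRE-hGH backbone and is about 6.7 kb in total. In bacteria it is maintained through a high-copy ColE1/pUC-type origin and selected with ampicillin via the β-lactamase gene and its own promoter. An f1 phage origin is also present. The expression cassette is flanked by AAV2 inverted terminal repeats, which allow the intervening DNA to be replicated and packaged into recombinant AAV particles when rep, cap and helper functions are supplied in trans. The automated annotation finds a full-length ITR on the right side but only short ITR fragments on the left. This may reflect the difficulty of sequencing these repeats or a partial deletion; the record does not say which.

The payload is HcKCR2, a light-gated potassium channel (a kalium channelrhodopsin) supplied as a synthetic 795 bp coding sequence and fused at its C terminus to EYFP. The feature table does not annotate the opsin itself, but the unannotated gap just upstream of EYFP matches its expected position and size. Expression is driven by a shortened CAG promoter, made up of the CMV immediate-early enhancer, the chicken β-actin promoter and truncated chimeric intron sequences, giving strong, broadly active transcription. Downstream, a WPRE enhances transcript stability and expression, and the human growth hormone polyadenylation signal terminates the message. The construct is intended for expressing HcKCR2-EYFP in mammalian cells by transfection or AAV delivery. Light-driven potassium conductance can then be used for optogenetic inhibition, while the EYFP tag reports expression and localisation.
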