Addgene plasmid #182022: pAAV-CAG-HcKCR2-EYFP
Purpose: Express light-gated potassium channel HcKCR2-EYFP in mammalian cells
Depositing lab: Mingshan Xue. Depositing organization: Baylor College of Medicine. Publication: Kalium channelrhodopsins are natural light-gated potassium channels that mediate optogenetic inhibition. Govorunova EG, Gou Y, Sineshchekov OA, Li H, Lu X, Wang Y, Brown LS, St-Pierre F, Xue M, Spudich JL. Nat Neurosci. 2022 Jun 20. pii: 10.1038/s41593-022-01094-6. doi: 10.1038/s41593-022-01094-6. PubMed 35726059.
Backbone
  Vector backbone: pAAV-CAG(short)-WPRE-hGH
  Backbone size w/o insert (bp): 5940
  Total vector size (bp): 6735
  Vector type: Mammalian Expression, AAV
Growth in bacteria
  Bacterial resistance: Ampicillin, 100 μg/mL
  Growth temperature: 37°C
  Growth strain: NEB Stable
  Copy number: High Copy
Gene/Insert
  Gene/Insert name: HcKCR2
  Species: Synthetic
  Insert size (bp): 795
  Tag / fusion protein: EYFP (C terminal on insert)
Terms and licenses: Academic/Nonprofit Terms; Industry Terms: Not Available to Industry
How to cite: pAAV-CAG-HcKCR2-EYFP was a gift from Mingshan Xue (Addgene plasmid # 182022 ; http://n2t.net/addgene:182022 ; RRID:Addgene_182022)
